Addgene plasmid #1945: pBABE Gal4 (1-94) HSF ABC Flag wt
Depositing lab: Robert Kingston. Depositing organization: Massachusetts General Hospital. Publication: Transcriptional activation domains of human heat shock factor 1 recruit human SWI/SNF. Sullivan EK, Weirich CS, Guyon JR, Sif S, Kingston RE. Mol Cell Biol 2001 Sep;21(17):5826-37. 10.1128/MCB.21.17.5826-5837.2001 PubMed 11486022.
Backbone
  Vector backbone: pBABE-puro
  Backbone size w/o insert (bp): 5200
  Vector type: Mammalian Expression, Retroviral
  Selectable markers: Puromycin
Growth in bacteria
  Bacterial resistance: Ampicillin, 100 μg/mL
  Growth temperature: 37°C
  Growth strain: DH5alpha
  Copy number: High Copy
Gene/Insert
  Gene/Insert name: Heat Shock Factor 1 (alt name: HSF1)
  Species: H. sapiens (human)
  Insert size (bp): 1300
  Entrez Gene: HSF1 (a.k.a. HSTF1)
  Tag / fusion protein: flag (C terminal on insert); Gal4 DBD (N terminal on insert)
  Cloning method: Restriction Enzyme; 5′ cloning site BamHI/BglII (destroyed during cloning); 3′ cloning site EcoRI (not destroyed)
  Sequencing primers: 5′ pBABE 5'
Resource information
  A portion of this plasmid was derived from a plasmid made by: Carl Wu
Terms and licenses: Academic/Nonprofit Terms; Industry Terms: Not Available to Industry
Depositor comments: contains the FLAG epitope amino terminal to the GAL4 DNA binding domain (amino acids 1 to 94), attached to the C terminus of hHSF1, (amino acids 201 to 529). This construct was subcloned into the pBABE/puro retroviral vector via the BglII and EcoRI sites. (Kingston #1152)
How to cite: pBABE Gal4 (1-94) HSF ABC Flag wt was a gift from Robert Kingston (Addgene plasmid # 1945 ; http://n2t.net/addgene:1945 ; RRID:Addgene_1945)
