[The description below was written by a language model from this plasmid's Addgene catalogue record.]
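Description:
pBABE Gal4 (1-94) HSF ABC Flag wt is a retroviral mammalian expression plasmid built on the pBABE-puro backbone (about 5.2 kb without insert). It is propagated in E. coli as a high-copy plasmid under ampicillin selection, and transduced or transfected mammalian cells are selected with puromycin. In pBABE-type vectors the insert is normally transcribed from the Moloney murine leukemia virus LTR, with the LTRs and packaging signal allowing the transcript to be packaged into retroviral particles when the plasmid is introduced into a packaging cell line. No feature table accompanies this record, so these elements are inferred from the named backbone rather than documented for this particular construct.

The roughly 1.3 kb insert encodes a chimeric transcription factor in which the yeast Gal4 DNA-binding domain (amino acids 1 to 94) is joined to the C-terminal portion of human heat shock factor 1 (HSF1, amino acids 201 to 529), the region containing its transcriptional activation domains; "wt" indicates the unmutated version. A FLAG epitope is included for detection or immunopurification. The record is inconsistent about its position: the catalogue field lists FLAG as C-terminal on the insert, whereas the depositor comments place it amino-terminal to the Gal4 domain. The cassette was inserted by BglII/EcoRI subcloning, with the 5′ BamHI/BglII junction destroyed and the EcoRI site retained.

Replacing HSF1's own DNA-binding region with Gal4 targets the activation domains to Gal4 binding sites. This allows their activity to be studied apart from native heat shock element recognition. The associated study examined recruitment of the human SWI/SNF chromatin remodeling complex by these domains, and the retroviral format suits generation of stably expressing cell lines.
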