>Addgene plasmid #1945 | pBABE Gal4 (1-94) HSF ABC Flag wt | addgene partial sequence | sequence record 64964 | pBABE5 5'-CTTTATCCAGCCCTCAC-3'
AAGCTTGAAGCAAGCCTCCTGAAAGATGAAGCTACTGTCTTCTATCGAACAAGCATGCGATATTTGCCGA
CTTAAAAAGCTCAAGTGCTCCAAAGAAAAACCGAAGTGCGCCAAGTGTCTGAAGAACAACTGGGAGTGTC
GCTACTCTCCCAAAACCAAAAGGTCTCCGCTGACTAGGGCACATCTGACAGAAGTGGAATCAAGGCTAGA
AAGACTGGAACAGCTATTTCTACTGATTTTTCCTCGAGAAGACCTTGACATGATTTTGAAAATGGATTCT
TTACAGGATATAAAAGCATTGTTAACTCGGATCCTGGGGGTGAAGAGAAAGATCCCCCTGATGCTGAACG
ACAGTGGCTCAGCACATTCCATGCCCAAGTATAGCCGGCAGTTCTCCCTGGAGCACGTCCACGGCTCGGG
CCCCTACTCGGCCCCCTCCCCAGCCTACAGCAGCTCCAGCCTCTACGCCCCTGATGCTGTGGCCAGCTCT
GGACCCATCATCTCCGACATCACCGAGCTGGCTCCTGCCAGCCCCATGGCCTCCCCCGGCGGGAGCATAG
ACGAGAGGCCCCTATCCAGCAGCCCCCTGGTGCGTGTCAAGGAGGAGCCCCCCAGCCCGCCTCAGAGCCC
CCGGGTAGAGGAGGCGAGTCCCGGGCGCCCATCTTCCGTGGACACCCTCTTGTCCCCGACCGCCCTCATT
GACTCCATCCTGCGGGAGAGTGAACCTGCCCCCGCCTCCGTCACAGCCCTCACGGACGCCAGGGGCCACA
CGGACACCGAGGGCCGGCCTCCCTCCCCCCCGCCCACCTCCACCCCTGAAAAGTGCCTCAGCGTAGCCTG
CCTGGACAAGAATGAGCTCAGTGACCACTTGGATGCTATGGACTCCAACCTGGATAACCTGCAGACCATG
CTGAGCAGCCACGGCTTCAGCGTGGACACCAGTGCCCTGCTGGACCTGTTCAGCCCCTCGGTGACCGTGC
CCGACATGAGCCTGCCTGA
