>Addgene plasmid #1945 | pBABE Gal4 (1-94) HSF ABC Flag wt | addgene partial sequence | sequence record 65279 | pBABE3 5'-ACCCTAACTGACACACATTCC-3'
ATTCCTTTTTTTTAGAGCCTGTCTGTTTATAGATCTTCGCTACTTGTCATCGTCGTCCTTGTAGTCGGAG
ACAGTGGGGTCCTTGGCTTTGGGAGGCTCCGAGCCTGTCAGCAGGGAGATGGTGGGGTCCTCGGCGAAGC
CGTCCCCTTCGGAGAAGTAGGAGCCCTCTCCCAGCTCAAACAGCACCGGCAGGTCGTTGCTCCCGGTGTC
CACGGAGCCGGGGTCCAGCAGGAACAGCGGCTGCGCTGTGTAGTGCACCAGCTGCTTCCCTGAATCCGGG
CTGCTGTTCTCTGCCTCGGGAGGCCTGGGGGGCTCCTGGGGAGACAGGAGCTCTTGGATACTGGCCAGGC
TGCTGTCAAGGTCAGGCAGGCTCATGTCGGGCACGGTCACCGAGGGGCTGAACAGGTCCAGCAGGGCACT
GGTGTCCACGCTGAAGCCGTGGCTGCTCAGCATGGTCTGCAGGTTATCCAGGTTGGAGTCCATAGCATCC
AAGTGGTCACTGAGCTCATTCTTGTCCAGGCAGGCTACGCTGAGGCACTTTTCAGGGGTGGAGGTGGGCG
GGGGGGAGGGAGGCCGGCCCTCGGTGTCCGTGTGGCCCCTGGCGTCCGTGAGGGCTGTGACGGAGGCGGG
GGCAGGTTCACTCTCCCGCAGGATGGAGTCAATGAGGGCGGTCGGGGACAAGAGGGTGTCCACGGAAGAT
GGGCGCCCGGGACTCGCCTCCTCTACCCGGGGGCTCTGAGGCGGGCTGGGGGGCTCCTCCTTGACACGCA
CCAGGGGGCTGCTGGATAGGGGCCTCTCGTCTATGCTCCCGCCGGGGGAGGCCATGGGGCTGGCAGGAGC
CAGCTCGGTGATGTCGGAGATGATGGGTCCAGAGCTGGCCACAGCATCAGGGGCGTA
